Addgene plasmid #176207: CAG.mCherry-INBox(AAA)-eDHFR
Purpose: INBox TSS(892-894)-mutant replaced by AAA responsible for targeted Aurora B recruitment without activation using TMP-Halo dimerization system
Depositing lab: Michael Lampson. Depositing organization: University of Pennsylvania. Publication: Tension promotes kinetochore-microtubule release by Aurora B kinase. Chen GY, Renda F, Zhang H, Gokden A, Wu DZ, Chenoweth DM, Khodjakov A, Lampson MA. J Cell Biol. 2021 Jun 7;220(6). pii: 212027. doi: 10.1083/jcb.202007030. PubMed 33904910.
Backbone
  Vector backbone: pEM791
  Vector type: Mammalian Expression
  Selectable markers: Puromycin
Growth in bacteria
  Bacterial resistance: Ampicillin, 100 μg/mL
  Growth temperature: 37°C
  Growth strain: DH5alpha
  Copy number: High Copy
Gene/Insert
  Gene/Insert name: mCherry-INBoxAAA-eDHFR (alt name: INBox TSS mutant)
  Species: H. sapiens (human)
Terms and licenses: Academic/Nonprofit Terms; Industry Terms: Not Available to Industry
How to cite: CAG.mCherry-INBox(AAA)-eDHFR was a gift from Michael Lampson (Addgene plasmid # 176207 ; http://n2t.net/addgene:176207 ; RRID:Addgene_176207)
