[The description below was written by a language model from this plasmid's Addgene catalogue record and pLannotate feature annotations shown in this document.]
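Description:
CAG.mCherry-INBox(AAA)-eDHFR is a mammalian expression plasmid of about 7.5 kb built on the pEM791 backbone. It is propagated in E. coli at high copy through a ColE1/pUC-type origin, with ampicillin selection from the β-lactamase gene. For mammalian cells it carries a puromycin N-acetyltransferase coding sequence followed by a bGH polyadenylation signal. No promoter is annotated directly upstream of this marker. Instead, a lox2272 site sits immediately before PuroR and a loxP site lies downstream of the expression cassette. This pair of incompatible lox sites is the arrangement used for Cre recombinase-mediated cassette exchange into a matching genomic landing site, where a resident promoter could drive the marker, although the record does not state this use explicitly.

The payload is driven by the CAG promoter, made up of the CMV enhancer, the chicken β-actin promoter and a chimeric β-actin/β-globin intron, and it is terminated by a rabbit β-globin polyadenylation signal. It encodes a three-part fusion. mCherry provides red fluorescence for visualisation. It is followed by the C-terminal INBox fragment of human INCENP, the region of the chromosomal passenger complex scaffold that binds Aurora B, and then by E. coli dihydrofolate reductase (eDHFR). In this variant the TSS motif at residues 892–894 is replaced by AAA. eDHFR binds trimethoprim, so a TMP-Halo chemical dimerizer can tether the fusion to a Halo-tagged protein at a chosen cellular location. According to the record, the mutant recruits Aurora B to the targeted site without activating the kinase. This suggests a role as a comparison construct for an activating INBox version in the associated work on kinetochore–microtubule attachment regulation.
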