Features (pLannotate 1.2.2; 24 found; start..end, strand, type, name):
     52..100     +  polyA_signal   HSV TK poly(A) signal: herpes simplex virus thymidine kinase polyadenylation signal (Cole and Stacy, 1985)
    191..207     -  polyA_signal   bGH poly(A) signal (fragment): bovine growth hormone polyadenylation signal
    312..345     -  protein_bind   lox2272: Cre-mediated recombination occurs in the 8-bp core sequence (GGATACTT). lox2272 sites are compatible with each other, but incompatible with loxP or loxN sites (Lee and Saito, 1988). Cre recombinase
    350..949     +  CDS            PuroR: puromycin N-acetyltransferase; pac from Streptomyces alboniger; confers resistance to puromycin
    999..1064    +  CDS            dmpM (fragment): DMPM_STRAD - Protein inferred from homology: Swiss-Prot protein existence level 3. From Streptomyces alboniger.
   1091..1202    +  polyA_signal   bGH poly(A) signal: bovine growth hormone polyadenylation signal
   1347..1650    +  enhancer       CMV enhancer: human cytomegalovirus immediate early enhancer
   1652..1929    +  promoter       chicken β-actin promoter: No description available
   1930..2946    +  intron         chimeric intron: chimera between introns from chicken β-actin and rabbit β-globin
   3029..3736    +  CDS            mCherry: mCherry is a basic (constitutively fluorescent) red fluorescent protein published in 2004, derived from Discosoma sp.. It is reported to be a very rapidly-maturing monomer with low acid sensitivity.
   3734..4042    +  CDS            INCENP (fragment): INCE_HUMAN - Experimental evidence at protein level: Swiss-Prot protein existence level 1. Component of the chromosomal passenger complex (CPC), a complex that acts as a key regulator of mitosis. The CPC complex has essential functions at the centromere in ensuring correct chromosome alignment and segregation and is required for chromatin-induced microtubule stabilization and spindle assembly. Acts as a scaffold regulating CPC localization and activity. The C-terminus associates with AURKB or AURKC, the N-terminus associated with BIRC5/survivin and CDCA8/borealin tethers the CPC to the inner c
   4070..4543    +  CDS            ecDHFR: E. coli dihydrofolate reductase; folA
   4597..4674    +  CDS            HBB (fragment): HBB_PONPY - Experimental evidence at transcript level: Swiss-Prot protein existence level 2. Involved in oxygen transport from the lung to the various peripheral tissues. From Pongo pygmaeus (Bornean orangutan).
   4745..4800    +  polyA_signal   β-globin poly(A) signal: rabbit β-globin polyadenylation signal (Gil and Proudfoot, 1987)
   5164..5197    -  protein_bind   loxP: Cre-mediated recombination occurs in the 8-bp core sequence (GCATACAT). Cre recombinase
   5210..5331    +  polyA_signal   SV40 poly(A) signal: SV40 polyadenylation signal
   5350..5368    -  promoter       T3 promoter: promoter for bacteriophage T3 RNA polymerase
   5413..5429    -  protein_bind   lac operator: The lac repressor binds to the lac operator to inhibit transcription in E. coli. This inhibition can be relieved by adding lactose or isopropyl-β-D-thiogalactopyranoside (IPTG). lac repressor encoded by lacI
   5437..5467    -  promoter       lac promoter: promoter for the E. coli lac operon
   5482..5503    -  protein_bind   CAP binding site: CAP binding activates transcription in the presence of cAMP. E. coli catabolite activator protein
   5516..5608    -  CDS            lacI (fragment): lac repressor; lacI; The lac repressor binds to the lac operator to inhibit transcription in E. coli. This inhibition can be relieved by adding lactose or isopropyl-β-D-thiogalactopyranoside (IPTG).
   5791..6379    -  rep_origin     ori: high-copy-number ColE1/pMB1/pBR322/pUC origin of replication
   6550..7410    -  CDS            AmpR: β-lactamase; bla; confers resistance to ampicillin, carbenicillin, and related antibiotics
   7411..7515    -  promoter       AmpR promoter: bla
>Addgene plasmid #176207 | CAG.mCherry-INBox(AAA)-eDHFR | addgene full sequence | sequence record 348684 | Addgene NGS Result
AAGCTTAATAAACACGGAAGGAGACAATACCGGAAGGAACCCGCGCTATGACGGCAATAAAAAGACAGAA
TAAAACGCACGGGTGTTGGGTCGTTTGTTCATAAACGCGGGGTTCGGTCCCAGGGCTGGCACTCTGTCGA
TACCCCACCGAGACCCCATTGGGGCCAATACGCCCGCGTTTCTTCCTTTTCCCCACCCCACCCCCCAAGT
TCGGGTGAAGGCCCAGGGCTCGCAGCCAACGTCGGGGCGGCAGGCCCTGCCATAGCCACTGGCCCCGTGG
GTTAGGGACGGGGTCCCCCATTCGAGAATAAATAACTTCGTATAAAGTATCCTATACGAAGTTATCACCA
TGACCGAGTACAAGCCCACGGTGCGCCTCGCCACCCGCGACGACGTCCCCCGGGCCGTACGCACCCTCGC
CGCCGCGTTCGCCGACTACCCCGCCACGCGCCACACCGTCGACCCGGACCGCCACATCGAGCGGGTCACC
GAGCTGCAAGAACTCTTCCTCACGCGCGTCGGGCTCGACATCGGCAAGGTGTGGGTCGCGGACGACGGCG
CCGCGGTGGCGGTCTGGACCACGCCGGAGAGCGTCGAAGCGGGGGCGGTGTTCGCCGAGATCGGCCCGCG
CATGGCCGAGTTGAGCGGTTCCCGGCTGGCCGCGCAGCAACAGATGGAAGGCCTCCTGGCGCCGCACCGG
CCCAAGGAGCCCGCGTGGTTCCTGGCCACCGTCGGCGTCTCGCCCGACCACCAGGGCAAGGGTCTGGGCA
GCGCCGTCGTGCTCCCCGGAGTGGAGGCGGCCGAGCGCGCCGGGGTGCCCGCCTTCCTGGAGACCTCCGC
GCCCCGCAACCTCCCCTTCTACGAGCGGCTCGGCTTCACCGTCACCGCCGACGTCGAGGTGCCCGAAGGA
CCGCGCACCTGGTGCATGACCCGCAAGCCCGGTGCCTGACGCCCGCCCCACGACCCGCAGCGCCCGACCG
AAAGGAGCGCACGACCCCATGGCTCCGACCGAAGCCACCCGGGGCGGCCCCGCCGACCCCGCACCCGCCC
CCGAGGCCCACCGACTCTAGAGCTCGCTGATCAGCCTCGACTGTGCCTTCTAGTTGCCAGCCATCTGTTG
TTTGCCCCTCCCCCGTGCCTTCCTTGACCCTGGAAGGTGCCACTCCCACTGTCCTTTCCTAATAAAATGA
GGAAATTGCATCGCATTGTCTGAGTAGGTGTCATTCTATTCTGGGGGGTGGGGTGGGGCAGGACAGCAAG
GGGGAGGATTGGGAAGACAATAGCACTAGTTATTAATAGTAATCAATTACGGGGTCATTAGTTCATAGCC
CATATATGGAGTTCCGCGTTACATAACTTACGGTAAATGGCCCGCCTGGCTGACCGCCCAACGACCCCCG
CCCATTGACGTCAATAATGACGTATGTTCCCATAGTAACGCCAATAGGGACTTTCCATTGACGTCAATGG
GTGGAGTATTTACGGTAAACTGCCCACTTGGCAGTACATCAAGTGTATCATATGCCAAGTACGCCCCCTA
TTGACGTCAATGACGGTAAATGGCCCGCCTGGCATTATGCCCAGTACATGACCTTATGGGACTTTCCTAC
TTGGCAGTACATCTACGTATTAGTCATCGCTATTACCATGGTCGAGGTGAGCCCCACGTTCTGCTTCACT
CTCCCCATCTCCCCCCCCTCCCCACCCCCAATTTTGTATTTATTTATTTTTTAATTATTTTGTGCAGCGA
TGGGGGCGGGGGGGGGGGGGGGGCGCGCGCCRGGSGGGGSGGGGSGGGGSGRGGGGSGGGGSGGGGCGAG
GCGGAGAGGTGCGGCGGCAGCCAATCAGAGCGGCGCGCTCCGAAAGTTTCCTTTTATGGCGAGGCGGCGG
CGGCGGCGGCCCTATAAAAAGCGAAGCGCGCGGCGGGCGGGAGTCGCTGCGCGCTGCCTTCGCCCCGTGC
CCCGCTCCGCCGCCGCCTCGCGCCGCCCGCCCCGGCTCTGACTGACCGCGTTACTCCCACAGGTGAGCGG
GCGGGACGGCCCTTCTCCTCCGGGCTGTAATTAGCGCTTGGTTTAATGACGGCTTGTTTCTTTTCTGTGG
CTGCGTGAAAGCCTTGAGGGGCTCCGGGAGGGCCCTTTGTGCGGGGGGAGCGGCTCGGGGGGTGCGTGCG
TGTGTGTGTGCGTGGGGAGCGCCGCGTGCGGCTCCGCGCTGCCCGGCGGCTGTGAGCGCTGCGGGCGCGG
CGCGGGGCTTTGTGCGCTCCGCAGTGTGCGCGAGGGGAGCGCGGCCGGGGGCGGTGCCCCGCGGTGCGGG
GGGGGCTGCGAGGGGAACAAAGGCTGCGTGCGGGGTGTGTGCGTGGGGGGGTGAGCAGGGGGTGTGGGCG
CGTCGGTCGGGCTGCAACCCCCCCTGCACCCCCCTCCCCGAGTTGCTGAGCACGGCCCGGCTTCGGGTGC
GGGGCTCCGTACGGGGCGTGGCGCGGGGCTCGCCGTGCCGGGCGGGGGGTGGCGGCAGGTGGGGGTGCCG
GGCGGGGCGGGGCCGCCTCGGGCCGGGGAGGGCTCGGGGGAGGGGCGCGGCGGCCCCCGGAGCGCCGGCG
GCTGTCGAGGCGCGGCGAGCCGCAGCCATTGCCTTTTATGGTAATCGTGCGAGAGGGCGCAGGGACTTCC
TTTGTCCCAAATCTGTGCGGAGCCGAAATCTGGGAGGCGCCGCCGCACCCCCTCTAGCGGGCGCGGGGCG
AAGCGGTGCGGCGCCGGCAGGAAGGAAATGGGCGGGGAGGGCCTTCGTGCGTCGCCGCGCCGCCGTCCCC
TTCTCCCTCTCCAGCCTCGGGGCTGTCCGCGGGGGGACGGCTGCCTTCGGGGGGGACGGGGCAGGGCGGG
GTTCGGCTTCTGGCGTGTGACCGGCGGCTCTAGAGCCTCTGCTAACCATGTTCATGCCTTCTTCTTTTTC
CTACAGCTCCTGGGCAACGTGCTGGTTATTGTGCTGTCTCATCATTTTGGCAAAGAATTGCTCGACCACC
GGCGCGCCACCGGTCACCATGGTGAGCAAGGGCGAGGAGGATAACATGGCCATCATCAAGGAGTTCATGC
GCTTCAAGGTGCACATGGAGGGCTCCGTGAACGGCCACGAGTTCGAGATCGAGGGCGAGGGCGAGGGCCG
CCCCTACGAGGGCACCCAGACCGCCAAGCTGAAGGTGACCAAGGGTGGCCCCCTGCCCTTCGCCTGGGAC
ATCCTGTCCCCTCAGTTCATGTACGGCTCCAAGGCCTACGTGAAGCACCCCGCCGACATCCCCGACTACT
TGAAGCTGTCCTTCCCCGAGGGCTTCAAGTGGGAGCGCGTGATGAACTTCGAGGACGGCGGCGTGGTGAC
CGTGACCCAGGACTCCTCCCTGCAGGACGGCGAGTTCATCTACAAGGTGAAGCTGCGCGGCACCAACTTC
CCCTCCGACGGCCCCGTAATGCAGAAGAAGACCATGGGCTGGGAGGCCTCCTCCGAGCGGATGTACCCCG
AGGACGGCGCCCTGAAGGGCGAGATCAAGCAGAGGCTGAAGCTGAAGGACGGCGGCCACTACGACGCTGA
GGTCAAGACCACCTACAAGGCCAAGAAGCCCGTGCAGCTGCCCGGCGCCTACAACGTCAACATCAAGTTG
GACATCACCTCCCACAACGAGGACTACACCATCGTGGAACAGTACGAACGCGCCGAGGGCCGCCACTCCA
CCGGCGGCATGGACGAGCTGTATAAGGGTACCCCAGATAACTACGGGATGGATCTGAATAGCGACGACTC
CACCGATGATGAGGCCCATCCCCGGAAGCCCATCCCCACCTGGGCCCGAGGCACCCCGCTCAGCCAGGCT
ATCATTCACCAGTACTACCACCCACCGAACCTTCTGGAGCTCTTTGGAACCATTCTCCCACTGGACTTGG
AGGATATCTTCAAGAAGAGCAAGCCCCGCTATCACAAGCGCGCCGCCGCTGCTGTCTGGAACTCACCGCC
CCTGCAGGGCGCCAGGGTCCCCAGCAGCCTGGCCTACAGCCTGAAGAAGCACGGATCCACCGGATCCCTG
GAGTCTAGAATCAGTCTGATTGCGGCGTTAGCGGTAGATCGCGTTATCGGCATGGAAAACGCCATGCCGT
GGAACCTGCCTGCCGATCTCGCCTGGTTTAAACGCAACACCTTAAATAAACCCGTGATTATGGGCCGCCA
TACCTGGGAATCAATCGGTCGTCCGTTGCCAGGACGCAAAAATATTATCCTCAGCAGTCAACCGGGTACG
GACGATCGCGTAACGTGGGTGAAGTCGGTGGATGAAGCCATCGCGGCGTGTGGTGACGTACCAGAAATCA
TGGTGATTGGCGGCGGTCGCGTTTATGAACAGTTCTTGCCAAAAGCGCAAAAACTGTATCTGACGCATAT
CGACGCAGAAGTGGAAGGCGACACCCATTTCCCGGATTACGAGCCGGATGACTGGGAATCGGTATTCAGC
GAATTCCACGATGCTGATGCGCAGAACTCTCACAGCTATTGCTTTGAGATTCTGGAGCGGCGGGAACAAA
AACTCATCTCAGAAGAGGATCTTTAATTAAGCGCTCGAGGCGGCCGCAATTCACTCCTCAGGTGCAGGCT
GCCTATCAGAAGGTGGTGGCTGGTGTGGCCAATGCCCTGGCTCACAAATACCACTGAGATCTTTTTCCCT
CTGCCAAAAATTATGGGGACATCATGAAGCCCCTTGAGCATCTGACTTCTGGCTAATAAAGGAAATTTAT
TTTCATTGCAATAGTGTGTTGGAATTTTTTGTGTCTCTCACTCGGAAGGACATATGGGAGGGCAAATCAT
TTAAAACATCAGAATGAGTATTTGGTTTAGAGTTTGGCAACATATGCCCATATGCTGGCTGCCATGAACA
AAGGTTGGCTATAAAGAGGTCATCAGTATATGAAACAGCCCCCTGCTGTCCATTCCTTATTCCATAGAAA
AGCCTTGACTTGAGGTTAGATTTTTTTTATATTTTGTTTTGTGTTATTTTTTTCTTTAACATCCCTAAAA
TTTTCCTTACATGTTTTACTAGCCAGATTTTTCCTCCTCTCCTGACTACTCCCAGTCATAGCTGTCCCTC
TTCTCTTATGGAGATCCCTCGACCTGCACCGTCGAGCTAGCATATGGATCCATATAACTTCGTATAATGT
ATGCTATACGAAGTTATTACGATACCGTCAACTTGTTTATTGCAGCTTATAATGGTTACAAATAAAGCAA
TAGCATCACAAATTTCACAAATAAAGCATTTTTTTCACTGCATTCTAGTTGTGGTTTGTCCAAACTCATC
AATGTATCTTAGGTACCCAGCTTTTGTTCCCTTTAGTGAGGGTTAATTGCGCGCTTGGCGTAATCATGGT
CATAGCTGTTTCCTGTGTGAAATTGTTATCCGCTCACAATTCCACACAACATACGAGCCGGAAGCATAAA
GTGTAAAGCCTGGGGTGCCTAATGAGTGAGCTAACTCACATTAATTGCGTTGCGCTCACTGCCCGCTTTC
CAGTCGGGAAACCTGTCGTGCCAGCTGCATTAATGAATCGGCCAACGCGCGGGGAGAGGCGGTTTGCGTA
TTGGGCGCTCTTCCGCTTCCTCGCTCACTGACTCGCTGCGCTCGGTCGTTCGGCTGCGGCGAGCGGTATC
AGCTCACTCAAAGGCGGTAATACGGTTATCCACAGAATCAGGGGATAACGCAGGAAAGAACATGTGAGCA
AAAGGCCAGCAAAAGGCCAGGAACCGTAAAAAGGCCGCGTTGCTGGCGTTTTTCCATAGGCTCCGCCCCC
CTGACGAGCATCACAAAAATCGACGCTCAAGTCAGAGGTGGCGAAACCCGACAGGACTATAAAGATACCA
GGCGTTTCCCCCTGGAAGCTCCCTCGTGCGCTCTCCTGTTCCGACCCTGCCGCTTACCGGATACCTGTCC
GCCTTTCTCCCTTCGGGAAGCGTGGCGCTTTCTCATAGCTCACGCTGTAGGTATCTCAGTTCGGTGTAGG
TCGTTCGCTCCAAGCTGGGCTGTGTGCACGAACCCCCCGTTCAGCCCGACCGCTGCGCCTTATCCGGTAA
CTATCGTCTTGAGTCCAACCCGGTAAGACACGACTTATCGCCACTGGCAGCAGCCACTGGTAACAGGATT
AGCAGAGCGAGGTATGTAGGCGGTGCTACAGAGTTCTTGAAGTGGTGGCCTAACTACGGCTACACTAGAA
GAACAGTATTTGGTATCTGCGCTCTGCTGAAGCCAGTTACCTTCGGAAAAAGAGTTGGTAGCTCTTGATC
CGGCAAACAAACCACCGCTGGTAGCGGTGGTTTTTTTGTTTGCAAGCAGCAGATTACGCGCAGAAAAAAA
GGATCTCAAGAAGATCCTTTGATCTTTTCTACGGGGTCTGACGCTCAGTGGAACGAAAACTCACGTTAAG
GGATTTTGGTCATGAGATTATCAAAAAGGATCTTCACCTAGATCCTTTTAAATTAAAAATGAAGTTTTAA
ATCAATCTAAAGTATATATGAGTAAACTTGGTCTGACAGTTACCAATGCTTAATCAGTGAGGCACCTATC
TCAGCGATCTGTCTATTTCGTTCATCCATAGTTGCCTGACTCCCCGTCGTGTAGATAACTACGATACGGG
AGGGCTTACCATCTGGCCCCAGTGCTGCAATGATACCGCGAGACCCACGCTCACCGGCTCCAGATTTATC
AGCAATAAACCAGCCAGCCGGAAGGGCCGAGCGCAGAAGTGGTCCTGCAACTTTATCCGCCTCCATCCAG
TCTATTAATTGTTGCCGGGAAGCTAGAGTAAGTAGTTCGCCAGTTAATAGTTTGCGCAACGTTGTTGCCA
TTGCTACAGGCATCGTGGTGTCACGCTCGTCGTTTGGTATGGCTTCATTCAGCTCCGGTTCCCAACGATC
AAGGCGAGTTACATGATCCCCCATGTTGTGCAAAAAAGCGGTTAGCTCCTTCGGTCCTCCGATCGTTGTC
AGAAGTAAGTTGGCCGCAGTGTTATCACTCATGGTTATGGCAGCACTGCATAATTCTCTTACTGTCATGC
CATCCGTAAGATGCTTTTCTGTGACTGGTGAGTACTCAACCAAGTCATTCTGAGAATAGTGTATGCGGCG
ACCGAGTTGCTCTTGCCCGGCGTCAATACGGGATAATACCGCGCCACATAGCAGAACTTTAAAAGTGCTC
ATCATTGGAAAACGTTCTTCGGGGCGAAAACTCTCAAGGATCTTACCGCTGTTGAGATCCAGTTCGATGT
AACCCACTCGTGCACCCAACTGATCTTCAGCATCTTTTACTTTCACCAGCGTTTCTGGGTGAGCAAAAAC
AGGAAGGCAAAATGCCGCAAAAAAGGGAATAAGGGCGACACGGAAATGTTGAATACTCATACTCTTCCTT
TTTCAATATTATTGAAGCATTTATCAGGGTTATTGTCTCATGAGCGGATACATATTTGAATGTATTTAGA
AAAATAAACAAATAGGGGTTCCGCGCACATTTCCCCGAAAAGTGCC
